Addgene plasmid #13762: pAcUW51-CgE
Depositing lab: Pamela Bjorkman. Depositing organization: California Institute of Technology. Publication: Crystal structure of the HSV-1 Fc receptor bound to Fc reveals a mechanism for antibody bipolar bridging. Sprague ER, Wang C, Baker D, Bjorkman PJ. PLoS Biol. 2006 Jun . 4(6):e148. 10.1371/journal.pbio.0040148 PubMed 16646632.
Backbone
  Vector backbone: pAcUW51
  Backbone manufacturer: BD Biosciences
  Backbone size w/o insert (bp): 5863
  Vector type: Insect Expression
Growth in bacteria
  Bacterial resistance: Ampicillin, 100 μg/mL
  Growth temperature: 37°C
  Growth strain: DH5alpha
  Copy number: High Copy
Gene/Insert
  Gene/Insert name: HSV-1 glycoprotein E (alt name: HSV-1 gE)
  Species: Herpes simplex virus type I KOS strain
  Insert size (bp): 552
  Mutation: C-terminal region of the HSV-1 gE (KOS strain ectodomain) was cloned downstream of the HSV-1 leader peptide by modifying Thr22 to Ala to create an AscI site to fuse the DNA encoding residues 213-390 in frame.
  Tag / fusion protein: His (C terminal on insert)
  Cloning method: Restriction Enzyme; 5′ cloning site AscI (not destroyed); 3′ cloning site EcoRI (not destroyed)
  Sequencing primers: 5′ CGGACCTTTAATTCAACCCAAC; 3′ TTGACACCAGACCAACTGGT
Terms and licenses: Academic/Nonprofit Terms; Industry Terms: Not Available to Industry
How to cite: pAcUW51-CgE was a gift from Pamela Bjorkman (Addgene plasmid # 13762 ; http://n2t.net/addgene:13762 ; RRID:Addgene_13762)
