[The description below was written by a language model from this plasmid's Addgene catalogue record.]
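Description:
pAcUW51-CgE is an insect-cell expression construct built on pAcUW51, a commercial baculovirus transfer vector with a backbone of about 5.9 kb. It is propagated in E. coli as a high-copy plasmid under ampicillin selection. Vectors of this family are generally co-introduced with baculoviral DNA into insect cells so that the expression cassette recombines into the viral genome, and the resulting recombinant virus then drives protein production. pAcUW51 is commonly known as a dual-promoter vector carrying the late p10 and polyhedrin promoters. However, the record includes no feature table and does not state which promoter drives this insert, nor does it describe the origin of replication or flanking viral sequences.

The payload is a 552 bp fragment of herpes simplex virus type 1 (KOS strain) glycoprotein E, encoding the C-terminal part of the gE ectodomain, residues 213-390 ("CgE"). This fragment is placed downstream of the native HSV-1 leader peptide, which should direct the product into the secretory pathway. To make the in-frame junction, Thr22 was changed to Ala, creating an AscI site. The fragment sits between this AscI site and an EcoRI site, both of which are retained. A C-terminal His tag on the insert allows metal-affinity purification.

HSV-1 gE is a component of the viral Fc receptor, and the associated publication concerns the crystal structure of that receptor bound to Fc and the mechanism of antibody bipolar bridging. The construct is therefore suited to producing soluble, tagged CgE for structural and binding studies.
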