>Addgene plasmid #13762 | pAcUW51-CgE | depositor partial sequence | sequence record 7751 | Author sequence
AGATCTCCTATAAATATGGATCGCGGGGCGGTGGTGGGGTTTCTTCTCGGTGTTTGTGTTGTATCGTGCT
TGGCGGGCGCGCCGGAAGTCTCACATGTGCGTGGGGTGACCGTGCGTATGGAGACTCCGGAAGCTATCCT
GTTTTCCCCCGGGGAGACGTTCAGCACGAACGTCTCCATCCATGCCATCGCCCACGACGACCAGACCTAC
TCCATGGACGTCGTCTGGTTGAGGTTCGACGTGCCGACCTCGTGTGCCGAGATGCGAATATACGAATCGT
GTCTGTATCACCCGCAGCTCCCAGAATGTCTGTCCCCGGCCGACGCGCCGTGCGCCGCGAGTACGTGGAC
GTCTCGCCTGGCCGTCCGCAGCTACGCGGGGTGTTCCAGAACAAACCCCCCACCGCGCTGTTCGGCCGAG
GCTCACATGGAGCCCGTCCCGGGGCTGGCGTGGCAGGCGGCCTCCGTCAATCTGGAGTTCCGGGACGCGT
CCCCACAACACTCCGGCCTGTATCTGTGTGTGGTGTACGTCAACGACCATATTCACGCCTGGGGCCACAT
TACCATCAGCACCGCGGCGCAGTACCGGAACGCGGTGGTGGAACAGCCCCTCGATATCGAAGGTCGTGGA
CATCACCATCACCATCACTAAGCTTAACGTGGAATTC
